>Addgene plasmid #103168 | LSB-hsa-miR-103a-3p | addgene full sequence | sequence record 208780 | Addgene NGS Result
GGCTCCGGTGCCCGTCAGTGGGCAGAGCGCACATCGCCCACAGTCCCCGAGAAGTTGTGGGGAGGGGTCG
GCAATTGAACCGGTGCCTAGAGAAGGTGGCGCGGGGTAAACTGGGAAAGTGATGTCGTGTACTGGCTCCG
CCTTTTTCCCGAGGGTGGGGGAGAACCGTATATAAGTGCAGTAGTCGCCGTGAACGTTCTTTTTCGCAAC
GGGTTTGCCGCCAGAACACAGGTAAGTGCCGTGTGTGGTTCCCGCGGGCCTGGCCTCTTTACGGGTTATG
GCCCTTGCGTGCCTTGAATTACTTCCACCTGGCTGCAGTACGTGATTCTTGATCCCGAGCTTCGGGTTGG
AAGTGGGTGGGAGAGTTCGAGGCCTTGCGCTTAAGGAGCCCCTTCGCCTCGTGCTTGAGTTGAGGCCTGG
CCTGGGCGCTGGGGCCGCCGCGTGCGAATCTGGTGGCACCTTCGCGCCTGTCTCGCTGCTTTCGATAAGT
CTCTAGCCATTTAAAATTTTTGATGACCTGCTGCGACGCTTTTTTTCTGGCAAGATAGTCTTGTAAATGC
GGGCCAAGATCTGCACACTGGTATTTCGGTTTTTGGGGCCGCGGGCGGCGACGGGGCCCGTGCGTCCCAG
CGCACATGTTCGGCGAGGCGGGGCCTGCGAGCGCGGCCACCGAGAATCGGACGGGGGTAGTCTCAAGCTG
GCCGGCCTGCTCTGGTGCCTGGCCTCGCGCCGCCGTGTATCGCCCCGCCCTGGGCGGCAAGGCTGGCCCG
GTCGGCACCAGTTGCGTGAGCGGAAAGATGGCCGCTTCCCGGCCCTGCTGCAGGGAGCTCAAAATGGAGG
ACGCGGCGCTCGGGAGAGCGGGCGGGTGAGTCACCCACACAAAGGAAAAGGGCCTTTCCGTCCTCAGCCG
TCGCTTCATGTGACTCCACGGAGTACCGGGCGCCGTCCAGGCACCTCGATTAGTTCTCGAGCTTTTGGAG
TACGTCGTCTTTAGGTTGGGGGGAGGGGTTTTATGCGATGGAGTTTCCCCACACTGAGTGGGTGGAGACT
GAAGTTAGGCCAGCTTGGCACTTGATGTAATTCTCCTTGGAATTTGCCCTTTTTGAGTTTGGATCTTGGT
TCATTCTCAAGCCTCAGACAGTGGTTCAAAGTTTTTTTCTTCCATTTCAGGTGTCGTGAGAAGGGCGAAT
TCGACCCAAGTTTGTACAAAAAAGCAGGCTGGATCCAGGTGCCACCATGGTGAGCGAGCTGATTAAGGAG
AACATGCACATGAAGCTGTACATGGAGGGCACCGTGAACAACCACCACTTCAAGTGCACATCCGAGGGCG
AAGGCAAGCCCTACGAGGGCACCCAGACCATGAGAATCAAGGCGGTCGAGGGCGGCCCTCTCCCCTTCGC
CTTCGACATCCTGGCTACCAGCTTCATGTACGGCAGCAAAACCTTCATCAACCACACCCAGGGCATCCCC
GACTTCTTTAAGCAGTCCTTCCCCGAGGGCTTCACATGGGAGAGAGTCACCACATACGAAGATGGGGGCG
TGCTGACCGCTACCCAGGACACCAGCCTCCAGGACGGCTGCCTCATCTACAACGTCAAGATCAGAGGGGT
GAACTTCCCATCCAACGGCCCTGTGATGCAGAAGAAAACACTCGGCTGGGAGGCCTCCACCGAGACACTG
TACCCCGCTGACGGCGGCCTGGAAGGCAGAGCCGACATGGCCCTGAAGCTCGTGGGCGGGGGCCACCTGA
TCTGCAACCTTAAGACCACATACAGATCCAAGAAACCCGCTAAGAACCTCAAGATGCCCGGCGTCTACTA
TGTGGACAGGAGACTGGAAAGAATCAAGGAGGCCGACAAAGAGACATACGTCGAGCAGCACGAGGTGGCT
GTGGCCAGATACTGCGACCTCCCTAGCAAACTGGGGCACAAACTTAATTGAGAATTCTACCACCCAGCTT
TCTTGTACAAAGTGGTACGTCTCAAGACCAGAGGTCTCTGCTTTGTGAAGCTCATAGCCCTGTACAATGC
TGCTTCATAGCCCTGTACAATGCTGCTTCATAGCCCTGTACAATGCTGCTTCATAGCCCTGTACAATGCT
GCTCAACCAGAAGAGACCTGTGCTTCACTCCTCAGGTGCAGGCTGCCTATCAGAAGGTGGTGGCTGGTGT
GGCCAATGCCCTGGCTCACAAATACCACTGAGATCTTTTTCCCTCTGCCAAAAATTATGGGGACATCATG
AAGCCCCTTGAGCATCTGACTTCTGGCTAATAAAGGAAATTTATTTTCATTGCAATAGTGTGTTGGAATT
TTTTGTGTCTCTCACTCGGAAGGACATATGGGAGGGCAAATCATTTAAAACATCAGAATGAGTATTTGGT
TTAGAGTTTGGCAACATATGCCCATATGCTGGCTGCCATGAACAAAGGTTGGCTATAAAGAGGTCATCAG
TATATGAAACAGCCCCCTGCTGTCCATTCCTTATTCCATAGAAAAGCCTTGACTTGAGGTTAGATTTTTT
TTATATTTTGTTTTGTGTTATTTTTTTCTTTAACATCCCTAAAATTTTCCTTACATGTTTTACTAGCCAG
ATTTTTCCTCCTCTCCTGACTACTCCCAGTCATAGCTGTCCCTCTTCTCTTATGGAGATCCCGAGCGGTG
CGTTTTTATGCTTGTAGTATTGTATAATGTTTTTAAGATCCAAGCTTCTGACCTCTTCTCTTCCTCCCAC
AGGGCCTCGAGACAATTGCATCGATGGTACCAGTGAAAGTCTGCAATGAATTCGAGTTGGCGCGCCTGTC
ATTCTAAATCTCTCTTTCAGCCTAAAGCTTTTTCCCCGTATCCCCCCAGGTGTCTGCAGGCTCAAAGAGC
AGCGAGAAGCGTTCAGAGGAAAGCGATCCCGTGCCACCTTCCCCGTGCCCGGGCTGTCCCCGCACGCTGC
CGGCTCGGGGATGCGGGGGGAGCGCCGGACCGGAGCGGAGCCCCGGGCGGCTCGCTGCTGCCCCCTAGCG
GGGGAGGGACGTAATTACATCCCTGGGGGCTTTGGGAGGGGGCTGTCCCCGTGAGCTCCCAGGCGCGCCT
GTCATTCTAAATCTCTCTTTCAGCCTAAAGCTTTTTCCCCGTATCCCCCCAGGTGTCTGCAGGCTCAAAG
AGCAGCGAGAAGCGTTCAGAGGAAAGCGATCCCGTGCCACCTTCCCCGTGCCCGGGCTGTCCCCGCACGC
TGCCGGCTCGGGGATGCGGGGGGAGCGCCGGACCGGAGCGGAGCCCCGGGCGGCTCGCTGCTGCCCCCTA
GCGGGGGAGGGACGTAATTACATCCCTGGGGGCTTTGGGGGGGGGCTGTCCCCGTGAGCTCCCAGGCGCG
CCAACTCGGTACCGTATCGATGTCGACGTTAACGCTAGTGATATCAACTTTGTATAGAAAAGTTGGCTCC
GAATTCGCCCTTGACAGCAGAGATCCAGTTTGGTTAATTAATTGGCTCCGGTGCCCGTCAGTGGGCAGAG
CGCACATCGCCCACAGTCCCCGAGAAGTTGTGGGGAGGGGTCGGCAATTGAACCGGTGCCTAGAGAAGGT
GGCGCGGGGTAAACTGGGAAAGTGATGTCGTGTACTGGCTCCGCCTTTTTCCCGAGGGTGGGGGAGAACC
GTATATAAGTGCAGTAGTCGCCGTGAACGTTCTTTTTCGCAACGGGTTTGCCGCCAGAACACAGGTAAGT
GCCGTGTGTGGTTCCCGCGGGCCTGGCCTCTTTACGGGTTATGGCCCTTGCGTGCCTTGAATTACTTCCA
CCTGGCTGCAGTACGTGATTCTTGATCCCGAGCTTCGGGTTGGAAGTGGGTGGGAGAGTTCGAGGCCTTG
CGCTTAAGGAGCCCCTTCGCCTCGTGCTTGAGTTGAGGCCTGGCCTGGGCGCTGGGGCCGCCGCGTGCGA
ATCTGGTGGCACCTTCGCGCCTGTCTCGCTGCTTTCGATAAGTCTCTAGCCATTTAAAATTTTTGATGAC
CTGCTGCGACGCTTTTTTTCTGGCAAGATAGTCTTGTAAATGCGGGCCAAGATCTGCACACTGGTATTTC
GGTTTTTGGGGCCGCGGGCGGCGACGGGGCCCGTGCGTCCCAGCGCACATGTTCGGCGAGGCGGGGCCTG
CGAGCGCGGCCACCGAGAATCGGACGGGGGTAGTCTCAAGCTGGCCGGCCTGCTCTGGTGCCTGGCCTCG
CGCCGCCGTGTATCGCCCCGCCCTGGGCGGCAAGGCTGGCCCGGTCGGCACCAGTTGCGTGAGCGGAAAG
ATGGCCGCTTCCCGGCCCTGCTGCAGGGAGCTCAAAATGGAGGACGCGGCGCTCGGGAGAGCGGGCGGGT
GAGTCACCCACACAAAGGAAAAGGGCCTTTCCGTCCTCAGCCGTCGCTTCATGTGACTCCACGGAGTACC
GGGCGCCGTCCAGGCACCTCGATTAGTTCTCGAGCTTTTGGAGTACGTCGTCTTTAGGTTGGGGGGAGGG
GTTTTATGCGATGGAGTTTCCCCACACTGAGTGGGTGGAGACTGAAGTTAGGCCAGCTTGGCACTTGATG
TAATTCTCCTTGGAATTTGCCCTTTTTGAGTTTGGATCTTGGTTCATTCTCAAGCCTCAGACAGTGGTTC
AAAGTTTTTTTCTTCCATTTCAGGTGTCGTGAGAAGGGCGAATTCGACCCAAGTTTGTACAAAAAAGCAG
GCTGACCGCCACCATGGTGAGCAAGGGCGAGGAGCTGTTCACCGGGGTGGTGCCCATCCTGGTCGAGCTG
GACGGCGACGTAAACGGCCACAAGTTCAGCGTGAGGGGCGAGGGCGAGGGCGATGCCACCAACGGCAAGC
TGACCCTGAAGTTCATCTGCACCACCGGCAAGCTGCCCGTGCCCTGGCCCACCCTCGTGACCACCCTGAG
CCACGGCGTGCAGTGCTTCGCCCGCTACCCCGACCACATGAAGCAGCACGACTTCTTCAAGTCCGCCATG
CCCGAAGGCTACGTCCAGGAGCGCACCATCTTCTTCAAGGACGACGGCACCTACAAGACCCGCGCCGAGG
TGAAGTTCGAGGGCGACACCCTAGTGAACCGCATCGAGCTGAAGGGCGTCGACTTCAAGGAGGACGGCAA
CATCCTGGGGCACAAGCTGGAGTACAACTTCAACAGCCACAACATCTATATCATGGCCGTCAAGCAGAAG
AACGGCATCAAGGTGAACTTCAAGATCCGCCACAACGTGGAGGACGGCAGCGTGCAGCTCGCCGACCACT
ACCAGCAGAACACCCCCATCGGCGACGGCCCCGTGCTGCTGCCCGACAGCCACTACCTGAGCACCCAGTC
CGTGCTGAGCAAAGACCCCAACGAGAAGCGCGATCACATGGTCCTGCTGGAGTTCCGCACCGCCGCCGGG
ATCACTCTCGGCATGGACGAGCTGTACAAGTAATACCCAGCTTTCTTGTACAAAGTGGTACGCGTGAATT
CACTCCTCAGGTGCAGGCTGCCTATCAGAAGGTGGTGGCTGGTGTGGCCAATGCCCTGGCTCACAAATAC
CACTGAGATCTTTTTCCCTCTGCCAAAAATTATGGGGACATCATGAAGCCCCTTGAGCATCTGACTTCTG
GCTAATAAAGGAAATTTATTTTCATTGCAATAGTGTGTTGGAATTTTTTGTGTCTCTCACTCGGAAGGAC
ATATGGGAGGGCAAATCATTTAAAACATCAGAATGAGTATTTGGTTTAGAGTTTGGCAACATATGCCCAT
ATGCTGGCTGCCATGAACAAAGGTTGGCTATAAAGAGGTCATCAGTATATGAAACAGCCCCCTGCTGTCC
ATTCCTTATTCCATAGAAAAGCCTTGACTTGAGGTTAGATTTTTTTTATATTTTGTTTTGTGTTATTTTT
TTCTTTAACATCCCTAAAATTTTCCTTACATGTTTTACTAGCCAGATTTTTCCTCCTCTCCTGACTACTC
CCAGTCATAGCTGTCCCTCTTCTCTTATGGAGATCCCTCGACCTGCAGCCCAAGCTTGGCGTAATCATGG
TCATAGCTGTTTCCTGTGTGAAATTGTTATCCGCTCACAATTCCACACAACATACGAGCCGGAAGCATAA
AGTGTAAAGCCTGGGGTGCCTAATGAGTGAGCTAACTCACATTAATTGCGTTGCGCTCACTGCCCGCTTT
CCAGTCGGGAAACCTGTCGTGCCAGCGGATCGACAGTACTAAGCTTGGTCTAATACCCAATCTCTCGTCT
TATCCAGATGTTTTATACGCCTCTGGCCCGTGTCTCAAAATCTCTGATGTTACATTGCACAAGATAAAAA
TATATCATCATGAACAATAAAACTGTCTGCTTACATAAACAGTAATACAAGGGGTGTTATGAGCCATATT
CAACGGGAAACGTCGAGGCCGCGATTAAATTCCAACATGGATGCTGATTTATATGGGTATAAATGGGCTC
GCGATAATGTCGGGCAATCAGGTGCGACAATCTATCGCTTGTATGGGAAGCCCGATGCGCCAGAGTTGTT
TCTGAAACATGGCAAAGGTAGCGTTGCCAATGATGTTACAGATGAGATGGTCAGACTAAACTGGCTGACG
GAATTTATGCCTCTTCCGACCATCAAGCATTTTATCCGTACTCCTGATGATGCATGGTTACTCACCACTG
CGATCCCCGGAAAAACAGCATTCCAGGTATTAGAAGAATATCCTGATTCAGGTGAAAATATTGTTGATGC
GCTGGCAGTGTTCCTGCGCCGGTTGCATTCGATTCCTGTTTGTAATTGTCCTTTTAACAGCGATCGCGTA
TTTCGTCTCGCTCAGGCGCAATCACGAATGAATAACGGTTTGGTTGATGCGAGTGATTTTGATGACGAGC
GTAATGGCTGGCCTGTTGAACAAGTCTGGAAAGAAATGCATAAACTTTTGCCATTCTCACCGGATTCAGT
CGTCACTCATGGTGATTTCTCACTTGATAACCTTATTTTTGACGAGGGGAAATTAATAGGTTGTATTGAT
GTTGGACGAGTCGGAATCGCAGACCGATACCAGGATCTTGCCATCCTATGGAACTGCCTCGGTGAGTTTT
CTCCTTCATTACAGAAACGGCTTTTTCAAAAATATGGTATTGATAATCCTGATATGAATAAATTGCAGTT
TCATTTGATGCTCGATGAGTTTTTCTAATCAGAATTGGTTAATTGGTTGTAACACTGGCAGAGCATTACG
CTGACTTGACGGGACGGCGCAAGCTCATGACCAAAATCCCTTAACGTGAGTTACGCGTCGTTCCACTGAG
CGTCAGAGGTATCACTAGTATTACAGAGGTAAGTTATAACAGTCGCCTAACCCAATTGAGGGGATAACGC
AGGAAAGAACATGTGAGCAAAAGGCCAGCAAAAGGCCAGGAACCGTAAAAAGGCCGCGTTGCTGGCGTTT
TTCCATAGGCTCCGCCCCCCTGACGAGCATCACAAAAATCGACGCTCAAGTCAGAGGTGGCGAAACCCGA
CAGGACTATAAAGATACCAGGCGTTTCCCCCTGGAAGCTCCCTCGTGCGCTCTCCTGTTCCGACCCTGCC
GCTTACCGGATACCTGTCCGCCTTTCTCCCTTCGGGAAGCGTGGCGCTTTCTCATAGCTCACGCTGTAGG
TATCTCAGTTCGGTGTAGGTCGTTCGCTCCAAGCTGGGCTGTGTGCACGAACCCCCCGTTCAGCCCGACC
GCTGCGCCTTATCCGGTAACTATCGTCTTGAGTCCAACCCGGTAAGACACGACTTATCGCCACTGGCAGC
AGCCACTGGTAACAGGATTAGCAGAGCGAGGTATGTAGGCGGTGCTACAGAGTTCTTGAAGTGGTGGCCT
AACTACGGCTACACTAGAAGAACAGTATTTGGTATCTGCGCTCTGCTGAAGCCAGTTACCTTCGGAAAAA
GAGTTGGTAGCTCTTGATCCGGCAAACAAACCACCGCTGGTAGCGGTGGTTTTTTTGTTTGCAAGCAGCA
GATTACGCGCAGAAAAAAAGGATCTCAAGAAGATCCTTTGATCTTTTCTACGGGGTCTGACGCTCAGTGG
AACGAAAACTCACGTTAAGGGATTTTGGTCATGAGATTATCAAAAAGGATCTTCACCTAGATCCTTTTAA
ATTAAAAATGAAGTTTTAAATCAATCTAAAGTATATATGAGTAAACTTGGTCTGACAGTTACCAATGCTT
AATCAGTGAGGCACCTATCTCAGCGATCTGTCTATTTCGTTCATCCATAGTTGCCTGACTCCCCGTCGTG
TAGATAACTACGATACGGGAGGGCTTACCATCTGGCCCCAGTGCTGCAATGATACCGCGAGAACCACGCT
CACCGGCTCCAGATTTATCAGCAATAAACCAGCCAGCCGGAAGGGCCGAGCGCAGAAGTGGTCCTGCAAC
TTTATCCGCCTCCATCCAGTCTATTAATTGTTGCCGGGAAGCTAGAGTAAGTAGTTCGCCAGTTAATAGT
TTGCGCAACGTTGTTGCCATTGCTACAGGCATCGTGGTGTCACGCTCGTCGTTTGGTATGGCTTCATTCA
GCTCCGGTTCCCAACGATCAAGGCGAGTTACATGATCCCCCATGTTGTGCAAAAAAGCGGTTAGCTCCTT
CGGTCCTCCGATCGTTGTCAGAAGTAAGTTGGCCGCAGTGTTATCACTCATGGTTATGGCAGCACTGCAT
AATTCTCTTACTGTCATGCCATCCGTAAGATGCTTTTCTGTGACTGGTGAGTACTCAACCAAGTCATTCT
GAGAATAGTGTATGCGGCGACCGAGTTGCTCTTGCCCGGCGTCAATACGGGATAATACCGCGCCACATAG
CAGAACTTTAAAAGTGCTCATCATTGGAAAACGTTCTTCGGGGCGAAAACTCTCAAGGATCTTACCGCTG
TTGAGATCCAGTTCGATGTAACCCACTCGTGCACCCAACTGATCTTCAGCATCTTTTACTTTCACCAGCG
TTTCTGGGTGAGCAAAAACAGGAAGGCAAAATGCCGCAAAAAAGGGAATAAGGGCGACACGGAAATGTTG
AATACTCATACTCTTCCTTTTTCAATATTATTGAAGCATTTATCAAGGTTATTGTCTCATGAGCGGATAC
ATATTTGAATGTACCGAATTTCTCGAGGGCTTGTCGACGACGGCGGTCTCCGTCGTCAGGATCATGAATT
CGACCGCCTGTCTCAAGGTGCCACCATGACCGAGTACAAGCCCACGGTGCGCCTCGCCACCCGCGACGAC
GTCCCCCGGGCCGTACGCACCCTCGCCGCCGCGTTCGCCGACTACCCCGCCACGCGCCACACCGTCGACC
CGGACCGCCACATCGAGCGGGTCACCGAGCTGCAAGAACTCTTCCTCACGCGCGTCGGGCTCGACATCGG
CAAGGTGTGGGTCGCGGACGACGGCGCCGCGGTGGCGGTCTGGACCACGCCGGAGAGCGTCGAAGCGGGG
GCGGTGTTCGCCGAGATCGGCCCGCGCATGGCCGAGTTGAGCGGTTCCCGGCTGGCCGCGCAGCAACAGA
TGGAAGGCCTCCTGGCGCCGCACCGGCCCAAGGAGCCCGCGTGGTTCCTGGCCACCGTCGGCGTCTCGCC
CGACCACCAGGGCAAGGGTCTGGGCAGCGCCGTCGTGCTCCCCGGAGTGGAGGCGGCCGAGCGCGCCGGG
GTGCCCGCCTTCCTGGAGACATCCGCGCCCCGCAACCTCCCCTTCTACGAGCGGCTCGGCTTCACCGTCA
CCGCCGACGTCGAGGTGCCCGAAGGACCGCGCACCTGGTGCATGACCCGCAAGCCCGGTGCCTGAGCTTT
GAGACTACGCGTGAATTCACTCCTCAGGTGCAGGCTGCCTATCAGAAGGTGGTGGCTGGTGTGGCCAATG
CCCTGGCTCACAAATACCACTGAGATCTTTTTCCCTCTGCCAAAAATTATGGGGACATCATGAAGCCCCT
TGAGCATCTGACTTCTGGCTAATAAAGGAAATTTATTTTCATTGCAATAGTGTGTTGGAATTTTTTGTGT
CTCTCACTCGGAAGGACATATGGGAGGGCAAATCATTTAAAACATCAGAATGAGTATTTGGTTTAGAGTT
TGGCAACATATGCCCATATGCTGGCTGCCATGAACAAAGGTTGGCTATAAAGAGGTCATCAGTATATGAA
ACAGCCCCCTGCTGTCCATTCCTTATTCCATAGAAAAGCCTTGACTTGAGGTTAGATTTTTTTTATATTT
TGTTTTGTGTTATTTTTTTCTTTAACATCCCTAAAATTTTCCTTACATGTTTTACTAGCCAGATTTTTCC
TCCTCTCCTGACTACTCCCAGTCATAGCTGTCCCTCTTCTCTTATGGAGATCCCTCGACCTGCAGCCCAA
GCTTGAATTCTCTAGAATTACCCTGTTATCCCTATGCTTGGTTTACCGAGCTCTTATTGGTTTTCAAACT
TCATTGACTGTGCCCAACGCGCCTGGGAGCTCACGGGGACAGCCCCCCCCCAAAGCCCCCAGGGATGTAA
TTACGTCCCTCCCCCGCTAGGGGGCAGCAGCGAGCCGCCCGGGGCTCCGCTCCGGTCCGGCGCTCCCCCC
GCATCCCCGAGCCGGCAGCGTGCGGGGACAGCCCGGGCACGGGGAAGGTGGCACGGGATCGCTTTCCTCT
GAACGCTTCTCGCTGCTCTTTGAGCCTGCAGACACCTGGGGGGATACGGGGAAAAAGCTAGGCTGAAAGA
CCGGTTCTTAGAATGACACGCGCCTGGGAGCTCACGGGGACAGCCCCCCCCCAAAGCCCCCAGGGATGTA
ATTACGTCCCTCCCCCGCTAGGGGGCAGCAGCGAGCCGCCCGGGGCTCCGCTCCGGTCCGGCGCTCCCCC
CGCATCCCCGAGCCGGCAGCGTGCGGGGACAGCCCGGGCACGGGGAAGGTGGCACGGGATCGCTTTCCTC
TGAACGCTTCTCGCTGCTCTTTGAGCCTGCAGACACCTGGGGGGATACGGGGAAAAAGCTAACTTCTGAG
ACGACAACTTTGTATAGAAAAGTTGGCTCCGAATTCGCCCTTGACAGCAGAGATCCAGTTTGGTTAATTA
ATT
Features (pLannotate 1.2.2; 28 found; start..end, strand, type, name):
     20..231     +  promoter       EF-1α core promoter: core promoter for human elongation factor EF-1α
    232..1170    +  intron         EF-1α intron A: intron upstream of the start codon of human EF-1α
   1197..1217    +  protein_bind   attB1: mutant version of attB; core recombination site for the Gateway® BP reaction BP Clonase™
   1237..1932    +  CDS            mKate2: mKate2 is a basic (constitutively fluorescent) red fluorescent protein published in 2009, derived from Entacmaea quadricolor. It is reported to be a rapidly-maturing monomer with moderate acid sensitivity.
   1952..1976    -  protein_bind   attB2: mutant version of attB; recombination site for the Gateway® BP reaction BP Clonase™
   2124..2198    +  CDS            HBB (fragment): HBB_PONPY - Experimental evidence at transcript level: Swiss-Prot protein existence level 2. Involved in oxygen transport from the lung to the various peripheral tissues. From Pongo pygmaeus (Bornean orangutan).
   2269..2324    +  polyA_signal   β-globin poly(A) signal: rabbit β-globin polyadenylation signal (Gil and Proudfoot, 1987)
   2708..2733    +  misc_feature   SA: splice acceptor site
   3405..3425    +  protein_bind   attB4: mutant version of attB; core recombination site for the Gateway® BP reaction BP Clonase™
   3493..3704    +  promoter       EF-1α core promoter: core promoter for human elongation factor EF-1α
   3705..4643    +  intron         EF-1α intron A: intron upstream of the start codon of human EF-1α
   4670..4690    +  protein_bind   attB1: mutant version of attB; core recombination site for the Gateway® BP reaction BP Clonase™
   4704..5420    +  CDS            EBFP2: EBFP2 is a basic (constitutively fluorescent) blue fluorescent protein published in 2007, derived from Aequorea victoria. It is reported to be a rapidly-maturing monomer with moderate acid sensitivity.
   5425..5449    -  protein_bind   attB2: mutant version of attB; recombination site for the Gateway® BP reaction BP Clonase™
   5453..5533    +  CDS            HBB (fragment): HBB_PONPY - Experimental evidence at transcript level: Swiss-Prot protein existence level 2. Involved in oxygen transport from the lung to the various peripheral tissues. From Pongo pygmaeus (Bornean orangutan).
   5604..5659    +  polyA_signal   β-globin poly(A) signal: rabbit β-globin polyadenylation signal (Gil and Proudfoot, 1987)
   6042..6064    -  protein_bind   lac operator (fragment): The lac repressor binds to the lac operator to inhibit transcription in E. coli. This inhibition can be relieved by adding lactose or isopropyl-β-D-thiogalactopyranoside (IPTG). lac repressor encoded by lacI
   6068..6098    -  promoter       lac promoter: promoter for the E. coli lac operon
   6113..6134    -  protein_bind   CAP binding site: CAP binding activates transcription in the presence of cAMP. E. coli catabolite activator protein
   6147..6186    -  CDS            lacI (fragment): lac repressor; lacI; The lac repressor binds to the lac operator to inhibit transcription in E. coli. This inhibition can be relieved by adding lactose or isopropyl-β-D-thiogalactopyranoside (IPTG).
   6359..7168    +  CDS            KanR: aminoglycoside phosphotransferase; aph(3')-Ia; confers resistance to kanamycin in bacteria or G418 (Geneticin®) in eukaryotes
   7420..8008    -  rep_origin     ori: high-copy-number ColE1/pMB1/pBR322/pUC origin of replication
   8179..9039    -  CDS            AmpR: β-lactamase; bla; confers resistance to ampicillin, carbenicillin, and related antibiotics
   9040..9111    -  promoter       AmpR promoter: bla
   9196..9795    +  CDS            PuroR: puromycin N-acetyltransferase; pac from Streptomyces alboniger; confers resistance to puromycin
   9810..9890    +  CDS            HBB (fragment): HBB_PONPY - Experimental evidence at transcript level: Swiss-Prot protein existence level 2. Involved in oxygen transport from the lung to the various peripheral tissues. From Pongo pygmaeus (Bornean orangutan).
   9961..10016   +  polyA_signal   β-globin poly(A) signal: rabbit β-globin polyadenylation signal (Gil and Proudfoot, 1987)
  10995..11015   +  protein_bind   attB4: mutant version of attB; core recombination site for the Gateway® BP reaction BP Clonase™
