[The description below was written by a language model from this plasmid's Addgene catalogue record and pLannotate feature annotations shown in this document.]
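Description:
LSB-hsa-miR-103a-3p is a mammalian expression, synthetic-biology plasmid of about 11 kb built on the Low Sensor Backbone (LSB). It reports the activity of the human microRNA hsa-miR-103a-3p by fluorescence. It carries two parallel transcription units, each driven by the human EF-1α core promoter with its intron A and terminated by a rabbit β-globin polyadenylation signal. The first unit encodes the red fluorescent protein mKate2, and according to the record the miR-103a-3p target sequence lies in its 3' UTR. The target is not separately annotated in the feature table, though there is unannotated space between the mKate2 coding region and the poly(A) signal. The second unit encodes the blue fluorescent protein EBFP2 and has no target site, so it acts as an internal reference for delivery and expression. When miR-103a-3p is active in a transfected cell, mKate2 is repressed relative to EBFP2, and the red-to-blue ratio gives a per-cell measure of miRNA activity. Gateway attB1, attB2 and attB4 scars flank the coding regions and promoters, reflecting modular assembly; the insert itself was introduced by Gibson cloning.

In bacteria, the plasmid replicates from a high-copy ColE1/pUC-type origin and carries both ampicillin (β-lactamase) and kanamycin (aminoglycoside phosphotransferase) resistance genes, with dual selection recorded. A puromycin N-acetyltransferase coding region with its own β-globin poly(A) signal allows selection of mammalian cells, although no promoter for it is annotated. The depositor notes that the repeated poly(A) elements make the plasmid inherently unstable. They also report small insertions flanking the puromycin gene in the physical plasmid relative to the depositor sequence, which are said not to impair puromycin selection.
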