Addgene plasmid #103168: LSB-hsa-miR-103a-3p
Purpose: Used to sense miRNA activity using fluorescence based tools. hsa-miR-103a-3p target in 3' UTR of of mKate. miRNA activity can be measured by the repression of mKate2 relative to EBFP2 fluorescent proteins . Plasmid is inherently unstable; please see Depositor Comments
Depositing lab: Ron Weiss. Depositing organization: Massachusetts Institute of Technology. Publication: A mixed antagonistic/synergistic miRNA repression model enables accurate predictions of multi-input miRNA sensor activity. Gam JJ, Babb J, Weiss R. Nat Commun. 2018 Jun 22;9(1):2430. doi: 10.1038/s41467-018-04575-0. PubMed 29934631.
Backbone
  Vector backbone: Low Sensor Backbone (LSB)
  Vector type: Mammalian Expression, Synthetic Biology
Growth in bacteria
  Bacterial resistance: Ampicillin and Kanamycin, 100 & 50 μg/mL
  Growth temperature: 30°C
  Growth strain: NEB Stable
  Copy number: High Copy
Gene/Insert
  Gene/Insert name: hsa-miR-103a-3p target
  Species: H. sapiens (human)
  Promoter: EF-1a
  Cloning method: Gibson Cloning
Terms and licenses: Academic/Nonprofit Terms; Industry Terms: Not Available to Industry
Depositor comments: Please note that this plasmid is inherently unstable due to a repeating poly A element. We recommend performing a diagnostic digest on multiple colonies upon receipt. The depositors would like to note the presence of several discrepancies between the depositor sequence and physical plasmid sequence. In particular, the sequences upstream and downstream of the puromycin coding region have 10 bp insertions which do not affect the ability to perform puromycin selection. The sequences for those regions within the physical plasmids are as follows: Upstream of Puro: GAATTCGACCGCCTGTCTCAAGGTGCCACC; Downstream of Puro: GCTTTGAGACTACGCGTGAATTCACTCCTC.
How to cite: LSB-hsa-miR-103a-3p was a gift from Ron Weiss (Addgene plasmid # 103168 ; http://n2t.net/addgene:103168 ; RRID:Addgene_103168)
