>Addgene plasmid #103168 | LSB-hsa-miR-103a-3p | depositor partial sequence | sequence record 195386 | hsa-miR-103a-3p target
TCATAGCCCTGTACAATGCTGCT
